Addgene plasmid #178033: pET28a Cdk2ap1CAN-MutTER
Purpose: Expression vector for the purpose of protein purification.
Depositing lab: Lin He. Depositing organization: University of California, Berkeley. Publication: A mouse-specific retrotransposon drives a conserved Cdk2ap1 isoform essential for development. Modzelewski AJ, Shao W, Chen J, Lee A, Qi X, Noon M, Tjokro K, Sales G, Biton A, Anand A, Speed TP, Xuan Z, Wang T, Risso D, He L. Cell. 2021 Oct 7. pii: S0092-8674(21)01104-1. doi: 10.1016/j.cell.2021.09.021. PubMed 34644528.
Backbone
  Vector backbone: pET28a
  Backbone manufacturer: EMD Biosciences
  Backbone size w/o insert (bp): 5369
  Total vector size (bp): 6868
  Vector type: Bacterial Expression ; Nonviral
Growth in bacteria
  Bacterial resistance: Kanamycin, 50 μg/mL
  Growth temperature: 37°C
  Growth strain: DH5alpha
  Copy number: High Copy
Gene/Insert
  Gene/Insert name: Cdk2ap1
  Species: M. musculus (mouse)
  Insert size (bp): 1499
  Mutation: Changed T(108)A, E(109)A, R(110)A
  GenBank ID: 13445 13445
  Entrez Gene: Cdk2ap1 (a.k.a. Apc10, Cdkap1, DORC1, Doc1, ST19, doc-1, p12)
  Promoter: T7LacI
  Tag / fusion protein: 6xHIS - Thrombin - MBP- TEV-TRS (N terminal on insert)
  Cloning method: Restriction Enzyme; 5′ cloning site NDE1 (not destroyed); 3′ cloning site XHOI (not destroyed)
  Sequencing primers: 5′ ggggaattgtgagcggataac; 3′ gccaactcagcttcctttcg
Terms and licenses: Academic/Nonprofit Terms; Industry Terms: Not Available to Industry
How to cite: pET28a Cdk2ap1CAN-MutTER was a gift from Lin He (Addgene plasmid # 178033 ; http://n2t.net/addgene:178033 ; RRID:Addgene_178033)
