[The description below was written by a language model from this plasmid's Addgene catalogue record and pLannotate feature annotations shown in this document.]
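Description:
pET28a Cdk2ap1CAN-MutTER is a non-viral bacterial expression plasmid of about 6.9 kb, built on the pET28a backbone for producing recombinant mouse Cdk2ap1 protein for purification. It is maintained in E. coli under kanamycin selection through the aph(3')-Ia (KanR) gene. Replication depends on a ColE1/pBR322-type origin accompanied by the bom and rop elements. An f1 phage origin is also present. The catalogue lists the plasmid as high copy, although rop normally acts to moderate copy number.

Expression is driven by a T7 promoter immediately followed by a lac operator and the T7 gene 10 ribosome binding site, with a T7 terminator downstream. The plasmid also carries lacI, so transcription stays repressed until IPTG is added in a host that supplies T7 RNA polymerase. The open reading frame encodes an N-terminal 6xHis tag, a thrombin cleavage site, and cytosolic maltose binding protein lacking its signal sequence. According to the record, a TEV protease site and a "TRS" element follow, and then the Cdk2ap1 coding sequence. The TEV site is not annotated in the feature table, and the record does not define TRS. The cassette was cloned between NdeI and XhoI. The listed insert size of roughly 1.5 kb evidently covers MBP plus linker as well as the approximately 340 bp Cdk2ap1 segment.

The insert carries three alanine substitutions, T108A, E109A and R110A, which give the "MutTER" name. "CAN" is not defined in the record but presumably marks the canonical isoform discussed in the associated study. A short His-tag sequence from the vector is annotated downstream of the insert, but whether it is translated is not stated. The His and MBP tags support affinity purification and solubility, and the protease sites allow the tags to be removed.
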