Features (pLannotate 1.2.2; 22 found; start..end, strand, type, name):
     12..440     +  rep_origin     f1 ori (sequence partly withheld): f1 bacteriophage origin of replication; arrow indicates direction of (+) strand synthesis
    493..550     +  promoter       AmpR promoter (fragment): bla
    559..1374    -  CDS            KanR: aminoglycoside phosphotransferase; aph(3')-Ia; confers resistance to kanamycin in bacteria or G418 (Geneticin®) in eukaryotes
   1496..2084    +  rep_origin     ori: high-copy-number ColE1/pMB1/pBR322/pUC origin of replication
   2270..2409    -  misc_feature   bom: basis of mobility region from pBR322
   2511..2702    -  CDS            rop: Rop protein, which maintains plasmids at low copy number; rop
   2719..3099    +  CDS            YPB1_ECOLX: Protein predicted: Swiss-Prot protein existence level 4. From Escherichia coli.
   3171..3462    -  CDS            TcR (fragment): tetracycline efflux protein; tet; confers resistance to tetracycline
   3477..3498    -  protein_bind   CAP binding site: CAP binding activates transcription in the presence of cAMP. E. coli catabolite activator protein
   3511..4593    -  CDS            lacI: lac repressor; lacI; The lac repressor binds to the lac operator to inhibit transcription in E. coli. This inhibition can be relieved by adding lactose or isopropyl-β-D-thiogalactopyranoside (IPTG).
   4594..4671    -  promoter       lacI promoter: lacI
   4679..4958    -  CDS            TcR (fragment): tetracycline efflux protein; tet; confers resistance to tetracycline
   4980..4998    +  promoter       T7 promoter: promoter for bacteriophage T7 RNA polymerase
   4999..5023    +  protein_bind   lac operator: The lac repressor binds to the lac operator to inhibit transcription in E. coli. This inhibition can be relieved by adding lactose or isopropyl-β-D-thiogalactopyranoside (IPTG). lac repressor encoded by lacI
   5038..5060    +  RBS            RBS: efficient ribosome binding site from bacteriophage T7 gene 10 (Olins and Rangwala, 1989)
   5079..5095    +  CDS            capTEV™ (fragment): composite tag for in vivo biotinylation, TEV protease cleavage, and 6xHis tagging
   5106..5123    +  CDS            thrombin site: thrombin recognition and cleavage site
   5127..6227    +  CDS            MBP: maltose binding protein from E. coli; malE (mutated); This version of the gene does not encode a signal sequence, so MBP will remain in the cytosol.
   6345..6686    +  CDS            Cdk2ap1: CDKA1_MOUSE - Also known as Cdkap1, Doc1. Experimental evidence at protein level: Swiss-Prot protein existence level 1. specific inhibitor of the cell-cycle kinase CDK2. From Mus musculus (Mouse).
   6708..6725    +  CDS            9xHis (fragment): 9xHis affinity tag
   6735..6784    +  CDS            SET1 (fragment): solubility-enhancement tag derived from T7 phage gene 10B
   6792..6839    +  terminator     T7 terminator: transcription terminator for bacteriophage T7 RNA polymerase
>Addgene plasmid #178033 | pET28a Cdk2ap1CAN-MutTER | addgene full sequence | sequence record 377462 | Addgene NGS Result
TGGCGAATGGG
[124 nt withheld, positions 12-135]
C
[91 nt withheld, positions 137-227]
A
[49 nt withheld, positions 229-277]
CCTTTGACGTTGGAGTCCACGTTCTTT
[37 nt withheld, positions 305-341]
ACCCTATCTCGGTCTATTCTTTTGATTTATAAGGGATTTTGCCGATTTCGGCCTATTGGTTAAAAAATGA
GCTGATTTAACAAAAATTTAACGCGAATTTTAACAAAATATTAACGCTTACAATTTAGGTGGCACTTTTC
GGGGAAATGTGCGCGGAACCCCTATTTGTTTATTTTTCTAAATACATTCAAATATGTATCCGCTCATGAA
TTAATTCTTAGAAAAACTCATCGAGCATCAAATGAAACTGCAATTTATTCATATCAGGATTATCAATACC
ATATTTTTGAAAAAGCCGTTTCTGTAATGAAGGAGAAAACTCACCGAGGCAGTTCCATAGGATGGCAAGA
TCCTGGTATCGGTCTGCGATTCCGACTCGTCCAACATCAATACAACCTATTAATTTCCCCTCGTCAAAAA
TAAGGTTATCAAGTGAGAAATCACCATGAGTGACGACTGAATCCGGTGAGAATGGCAAAAGTTTATGCAT
TTCTTTCCAGACTTGTTCAACAGGCCAGCCATTACGCTCGTCATCAAAATCACTCGCATCAACCAAACCG
TTATTCATTCGTGATTGCGCCTGAGCGAGACGAAATACGCGATCGCTGTTAAAAGGACAATTACAAACAG
GAATCGAATGCAACCGGCGCAGGAACACTGCCAGCGCATCAACAATATTTTCACCTGAATCAGGATATTC
TTCTAATACCTGGAATGCTGTTTTCCCGGGGATCGCAGTGGTGAGTAACCATGCATCATCAGGAGTACGG
ATAAAATGCTTGATGGTCGGAAGAGGCATAAATTCCGTCAGCCAGTTTAGTCTGACCATCTCATCTGTAA
CATCATTGGCAACGCTACCTTTGCCATGTTTCAGAAACAACTCTGGCGCATCGGGCTTCCCATACAATCG
ATAGATTGTCGCACCTGATTGCCCGACATTATCGCGAGCCCATTTATACCCATATAAATCAGCATCCATG
TTGGAATTTAATCGCGGCCTAGAGCAAGACGTTTCCCGTTGAATATGGCTCATAACACCCCTTGTATTAC
TGTTTATGTAAGCAGACAGTTTTATTGTTCATGACCAAAATCCCTTAACGTGAGTTTTCGTTCCACTGAG
CGTCAGACCCCGTAGAAAAGATCAAAGGATCTTCTTGAGATCCTTTTTTTCTGCGCGTAATCTGCTGCTT
GCAAACAAAAAAACCACCGCTACCAGCGGTGGTTTGTTTGCCGGATCAAGAGCTACCAACTCTTTTTCCG
AAGGTAACTGGCTTCAGCAGAGCGCAGATACCAAATACTGTCCTTCTAGTGTAGCCGTAGTTAGGCCACC
ACTTCAAGAACTCTGTAGCACCGCCTACATACCTCGCTCTGCTAATCCTGTTACCAGTGGCTGCTGCCAG
TGGCGATAAGTCGTGTCTTACCGGGTTGGACTCAAGACGATAGTTACCGGATAAGGCGCAGCGGTCGGGC
TGAACGGGGGGTTCGTGCACACAGCCCAGCTTGGAGCGAACGACCTACACCGAACTGAGATACCTACAGC
GTGAGCTATGAGAAAGCGCCACGCTTCCCGAAGGGAGAAAGGCGGACAGGTATCCGGTAAGCGGCAGGGT
CGGAACAGGAGAGCGCACGAGGGAGCTTCCAGGGGGAAACGCCTGGTATCTTTATAGTCCTGTCGGGTTT
CGCCACCTCTGACTTGAGCGTCGATTTTTGTGATGCTCGTCAGGGGGGCGGAGCCTATGGAAAAACGCCA
GCAACGCGGCCTTTTTACGGTTCCTGGCCTTTTGCTGGCCTTTTGCTCACATGTTCTTTCCTGCGTTATC
CCCTGATTCTGTGGATAACCGTATTACCGCCTTTGAGTGAGCTGATACCGCTCGCCGCAGCCGAACGACC
GAGCGCAGCGAGTCAGTGAGCGAGGAAGCGGAAGAGCGCCTGATGCGGTATTTTCTCCTTACGCATCTGT
GCGGTATTTCACACCGCAATGGTGCACTCTCAGTACAATCTGCTCTGATGCCGCATAGTTAAGCCAGTAT
ACACTCCGCTATCGCTACGTGACTGGGTCATGGCTGCGCCCCGACACCCGCCAACACCCGCTGACGCGCC
CTGACGGGCTTGTCTGCTCCCGGCATCCGCTTACAGACAAGCTGTGACCGTCTCCGGGAGCTGCATGTGT
CAGAGGTTTTCACCGTCATCACCGAAACGCGCGAGGCAGCTGCGGTAAAGCTCATCAGCGTGGTCGTGAA
GCGATTCACAGATGTCTGCCTGTTCATCCGCGTCCAGCTCGTTGAGTTTCTCCAGAAGCGTTAATGTCTG
GCTTCTGATAAAGCGGGCCATGTTAAGGGCGGTTTTTTCCTGTTTGGTCACTGATGCCTCCGTGTAAGGG
GGATTTCTGTTCATGGGGGTAATGATACCGATGAAACGAGAGAGGATGCTCACGATACGGGTTACTGATG
ATGAACATGCCCGGTTACTGGAACGTTGTGAGGGTAAACAACTGGCGGTATGGATGCGGCGGGACCAGAG
AAAAATCACTCAGGGTCAATGCCAGCGCTTCGTTAATACAGATGTAGGTGTTCCACAGGGTAGCCAGCAG
CATCCTGCGATGCAGATCCGGAACATAATGGTGCAGGGCGCTGACTTCCGCGTTTCCAGACTTTACGAAA
CACGGAAACCGAAGACCATTCATGTTGTTGCTCAGGTCGCAGACGTTTTGCAGCAGCAGTCGCTTCACGT
TCGCTCGCGTATCGGTGATTCATTCTGCTAACCAGTAAGGCAACCCCGCCAGCCTAGCCGGGTCCTCAAC
GACAGGAGCACGATCATGCGCACCCGTGGGGCCGCCATGCCGGCGATAATGGCCTGCTTCTCGCCGAAAC
GTTTGGTGGCGGGACCAGTGACGAAGGCTTGAGCGAGGGCGTGCAAGATTCCGAATACCGCAAGCGACAG
GCCGATCATCGTCGCGCTCCAGCGAAAGCGGTCCTCGCCGAAAATGACCCAGAGCGCTGCCGGCACCTGT
CCTACGAGTTGCATGATAAAGAAGACAGTCATAAGTGCGGCGACGATAGTCATGCCCCGCGCCCACCGGA
AGGAGCTGACTGGGTTGAAGGCTCTCAAGGGCATCGGTCGAGATCCCGGTGCCTAATGAGTGAGCTAACT
TACATTAATTGCGTTGCGCTCACTGCCCGCTTTCCAGTCGGGAAACCTGTCGTGCCAGCTGCATTAATGA
ATCGGCCAACGCGCGGGGAGAGGCGGTTTGCGTATTGGGCGCCAGGGTGGTTTTTCTTTTCACCAGTGAG
ACGGGCAACAGCTGATTGCCCTTCACCGCCTGGCCCTGAGAGAGTTGCAGCAAGCGGTCCACGCTGGTTT
GCCCCAGCAGGCGAAAATCCTGTTTGATGGTGGTTAACGGCGGGATATAACATGAGCTGTCTTCGGTATC
GTCGTATCCCACTACCGAGATATCCGCACCAACGCGCAGCCCGGACTCGGTAATGGCGCGCATTGCGCCC
AGCGCCATCTGATCGTTGGCAACCAGCATCGCAGTGGGAACGATGCCCTCATTCAGCATTTGCATGGTTT
GTTGAAAACCGGACATGGCACTCCAGTCGCCTTCCCGTTCCGCTATCGGCTGAATTTGATTGCGAGTGAG
ATATTTATGCCAGCCAGCCAGACGCAGACGCGCCGAGACAGAACTTAATGGGCCCGCTAACAGCGCGATT
TGCTGGTGACCCAATGCGACCAGATGCTCCACGCCCAGTCGCGTACCGTCTTCATGGGAGAAAATAATAC
TGTTGATGGGTGTCTGGTCAGAGACATCAAGAAATAACGCCGGAACATTAGTGCAGGCAGCTTCCACAGC
AATGGCATCCTGGTCATCCAGCGGATAGTTAATGATCAGCCCACTGACGCGTTGCGCGAGAAGATTGTGC
ACCGCCGCTTTACAGGCTTCGACGCCGCTTCGTTCTACCATCGACACCACCACGCTGGCACCCAGTTGAT
CGGCGCGAGATTTAATCGCCGCGACAATTTGCGACGGCGCGTGCAGGGCCAGACTGGAGGTGGCAACGCC
AATCAGCAACGACTGTTTGCCCGCCAGTTGTTGTGCCACGCGGTTGGGAATGTAATTCAGCTCCGCCATC
GCCGCTTCCACTTTTTCCCGCGTTTTCGCAGAAACGTGGCTGGCCTGGTTCACCACGCGGGAAACGGTCT
GATAAGAGACACCGGCATACTCTGCGACATCGTATAACGTTACTGGTTTCACATTCACCACCCTGAATTG
ACTCTCTTCCGGGCGCTATCATGCCATACCGCGAAAGGTTTTGCGCCATTCGATGGTGTCCGGGATCTCG
ACGCTCTCCCTTATGCGACTCCTGCATTAGGAAGCAGCCCAGTAGTAGGTTGAGGCCGTTGAGCACCGCC
GCCGCAAGGAATGGTGCATGCAAGGAGATGGCGCCCAACAGTCCCCCGGCCACGGGGCCTGCCACCATAC
CCACGCCGAAACAAGCGCTCATGAGCCCGAAGTGGCGAGCCCGATCTTCCCCATCGGTGATGTCGGCGAT
ATAGGCGCCAGCAACCGCACCTGTGGCGCCGGTGATGCCGGCCACGATGCGTCCGGCGTAGAGGATCGAG
ATCTCGATCCCGCGAAATTAATACGACTCACTATAGGGGAATTGTGAGCGGATAACAATTCCCCTCTAGA
AATAATTTTGTTTAACTTTAAGAAGGAGATATACCATGGGCAGCAGCCATCATCATCATCATCACAGCAG
CGGCCTGGTGCCGCGCGGCAGCCATATGAAAATCGAAGAAGGTAAACTGGTAATCTGGATTAACGGCGAT
AAAGGCTATAACGGTCTCGCTGAAGTCGGTAAGAAATTCGAGAAAGATACCGGAATTAAAGTCACCGTTG
AGCATCCGGATAAACTGGAAGAGAAATTCCCACAGGTTGCGGCAACTGGCGATGGCCCTGACATTATCTT
CTGGGCACACGACCGCTTTGGTGGCTACGCTCAATCTGGCCTGTTGGCTGAAATCACCCCGGACAAAGCG
TTCCAGGACAAGCTGTATCCGTTTACCTGGGATGCCGTACGTTACAACGGCAAGCTGATTGCTTACCCGA
TCGCTGTTGAAGCGTTATCGCTGATTTATAACAAAGATCTGCTGCCGAACCCGCCAAAAACCTGGGAAGA
GATCCCGGCGCTGGATAAAGAACTGAAAGCGAAAGGTAAGAGCGCGCTGATGTTCAACCTGCAAGAACCG
TACTTCACCTGGCCGCTGATTGCTGCTGACGGGGGTTATGCGTTCAAGTATGAAAACGGCAAGTACGACA
TTAAAGACGTGGGCGTGGATAACGCTGGCGCGAAAGCGGGTCTGACCTTCCTGGTTGACCTGATTAAAAA
CAAACACATGAATGCAGACACCGATTACTCCATCGCAGAAGCTGCCTTTAATAAAGGCGAAACAGCGATG
ACCATCAACGGCCCGTGGGCATGGTCCAACATCGACACCAGCAAAGTGAATTATGGTGTAACGGTACTGC
CGACCTTCAAGGGTCAACCATCCAAACCGTTCGTTGGCGTGCTGAGCGCAGGTATTAACGCCGCCAGTCC
GAACAAAGAGCTGGCAAAAGAGTTCCTCGAAAACTATCTGCTGACTGATGAAGGTCTGGAAGCGGTTAAT
AAAGACAAACCGCTGGGTGCCGTAGCGCTGAAGTCTTACGAGGAAGAGTTGGCGAAAGATCCACGTATTG
CCGCCACCATGGAAAACGCCCAGAAAGGTGAAATCATGCCGAACATCCCGCAGATGTCCGCTTTCTGGTA
TGCCGTGCGTACTGCGGTGATCAACGCCGCCAGCGGTCGTCAGACTGTCGATGAAGCCCTGAAAGACGCG
CAGACTAATTCGAATTTCGAGGAAAATTTATATTTTCAAAGCGGCACCGTGGATGCCGGCGCCGATGCCG
GCAAGCCCCGGCCCGGCAGCAGCGAGAACCTGTACTTCCAGGGCGGCCGGCCGATGTCGTACAAGCCGAA
CTTGACCGCGCACATGCCCGCCGCCGCCCTCAACGCCGGAAGTGTCCACTCACCCTCTACTAGCATGGCG
ACCTCCTCCCAATATCGCCAGCTGCTGAGTGACTATGGGCCTCCATCGCTAGGCTACACCCAGGGAACTG
GAAATAGCCAGGTGCCTCAGAGTAAATATGCAGAGCTGCTGGCCATCATTGAAGAGTTGGGGAAAGAGAT
CAGACCGACGTATGCAGGGAGCAAGAGCGCCATGGAGAGGCTAAAACGAGGCATCATTCATGCCCGGAGC
CTGGTTCGGGAGTGCTTGGCTGAAGCGGCAGCGAATGCCAGGTCCTGATGAGCGGCCGCACTCGAGCACC
ACCACCACCACCACTGAGATCCGGCTGCTAACAAAGCCCGAAAGGAAGCTGAGTTGGCTGCTGCCACCGC
TGAGCAATAACTAGCATAACCCCTTGGGGCCTCTAAACGGGTCTTGAGGGGTTTTTTGCTGAAAGGAGGA
ACTATATCCGGAT
